>Addgene plasmid #222065 | pVP296 | addgene full sequence | sequence record 438340 | Addgene NGS Result
AAAAAAACCACCGCTACCAGCGGTGGTTTGTTTGCCGGATCAAGAGCTACCAACTCTTTTTCCGAAGGTA
ACTGGCTTCAGCAGAGCGCAGATACCAAATACTGTTCTTCTAGTGTAGCCGTAGTTAGGCCACCACTTCA
AGAACTCTGTAGCACCGCCTACATACCTCGCTCTGCTAATCCTGTTACCAGTGGCTGCTGCCAGTGGCGA
TAAGTCGTGTCTTACCGGGTTGGACTCAAGACGATAGTTACCGGATAAGGCGCAGCGGTCGGGCTGAACG
GGGGGTTCGTGCACACAGCCCAGCTTGGAGCGAACGACCTACACCGAACTGAGATACCTACAGCGTGAGC
TATGAGAAAGCGCCACGCTTCCCGAAGGGAGAAAGGCGGACAGGTATCCGGTAAGCGGCAGGGTCGGAAC
AGGAGAGCGCACGAGGGAGCTTCCAGGGGGAAACGCCTGGTATCTTTATAGTCCTGTCGGGTTTCGCCAC
CTCTGACTTGAGCGTCGATTTTTGTGATGCTCGTCAGGGGGGCGGAGCCTATGGAAAAACGCCAGCAACG
CGGCCTTTTTACGGTTCCTGGCCTTTTGCTGGCCTTTTGCTCACATGTTCTTTCCTGCGTTATCCCCTGA
TTCTGTGGATAACCGTATTACCGCCTTTGAGTGAGCTGATACCGCTCGCCGCAGCCGAACGACCGAGCGC
AGCGAGTCAGTGAGCGAGGAAGCGGAAGAGCGCCCAATACGCAAACCGCCTCTCCCCGCGCGTTGGCCGA
TTCATTAATGCAGCTGGCACGACAGGTTTCCCGACTGGAAAGCGGGCAGTGAGCGCAACGCAATTAATGT
GAGTTAGCTCACTCATTAGGCACCCCAGGCTTTACACTTTATGCTTCCGGCTCGTATGTTGTGTGGAATT
GTGAGCGGATAACAATTTCACACGAGCTATTTAGGTGACACTATAGAAGTGAAGCTTGGTCTCAAACAGT
GGATCCAGTGCTAACATGGTCTAGAAGGAGGTCAGCTATGGAGAAAAAAATCACTGGATATACCACCGTT
GATATATCCCAATGGCATCGTAAAGAACATTTTGAGGCATTTCAGTCAGTTGCTCAATGTACCTATAACC
AGACCGTTCAGCTGGATATTACGGCCTTTTTAAAGACCGTAAAGAAAAATAAGCACAAGTTTTATCCGGC
CTTTATTCACATTCTTGCCCGCCTGATGAATGCTCATCCGGAGTTCCGTATGGCAATGAAAGACGGTGAG
CTGGTGATATGGGATAGTGTTCACCCTTGTTACACCGTTTTCCATGAGCAAACTGAAACGTTTTCATCGC
TCTGGAGTGAATACCACGACGATTTCCGGCAGTTTCTACACATATATTCGCAAGATGTGGCGTGTTACGG
TGAAAACCTGGCCTATTTCCCTAAAGGGTTTATTGAGAATATGTTTTTCGTCTCAGCCAATCCCTGGGTG
AGTTTCACCAGTTTTGATTTAAACGTGGCCAATATGGACAACTTCTTCGCCCCCGTTTTCACCATGGGCA
AATATTATACGCAAGGCGACAAGGTGCTGATGCCGCTGGCGATTCAGGTTCATCATGCCGTTTGTGATGG
CTTCCATGTCGGCAGAATGCTTAATGAATTACAACAGTACTGCGATGAGTGGCAGGGCGGGGCGTAAGAG
CTCAGGAGGACAGCTATGCAGTTTAAGGTTTACACCTATAAAAGAGAGAGCCGTTATCGTCTGTTTGTGG
ATGTACAGAGTGATATTATTGACACGCCCGGGCGACGGATGGTGATCCCCCTGGCCAGTGCACGTCTGCT
GTCAGATAAAGTCTCCCGTGAACTTTACCCAGTGGTGCATATCGGGGATGAAAGCTGGCGCATGATGACC
ACCGATATGGCCAGTGTGCCAGTCTCCGTTATCGGGGAAGAAGTGGCTGATCTCAGCCACCGCGAAAATG
ACATCAAAAACGCCATTAACCTGATGTTCTGGGGAATATAACTGCAGAGGAGGTAATCAATGCCACAACA
CTGGTGGTACCGGCTTGAGACCGAATTCTCGCCCTATAGTGAGTCGTATTACCTGGCCGTCGTTTTACAA
CGTCGTGACTGGGAAAACCCTGGCGTTACCCAACTTAATCGCCTTGCAGCACATCCCCCTTTCGCCAGCT
GGCGTAATAGCGAAGAGGCCCGCACCGATCGCCCTTCCCAACAGTTGCGCAGCCTGAATGGCGAATGGCG
CCTGATGCGGTATTTTCTCCTTACGCATCTGTGCGGTATTTCACACCGCATATGGTGCACTCTCAGTACA
ATCTGCTCTGATGCCGCATAGTTAAGCCAGCCCCGACACCCGCCAACACCCGCTGACGCGCCCTGACGGG
CTTGTCTGCTCCCGGCATCCGCTTACAGACAAGCTGTGACCGTCTTCGGGAGCTGCATGTGTCAGAGGTT
TTCACCGTCATCACCGAAACGCGCTAGACGAAAGGGCCTCGTGATACGCCTATTTTTATAGGTTAATGTC
ATGATAATAATGGTTTCTTAGACGTCAGGTGGCACTTTTCGGGGAAATGTGCGCGGAACCCCTATTTGTT
TATTTTTCTAAATACATTCAAATATGTATCCGCTCATGAGACAATAACCCTGATAAATGCTTCAATAATA
TTGAAAAAGGAAGAGTATGAGTATTCAACATTTCCGTGTCGCCCTTATTCCCTTTTTTGCGGCATTTTGC
CTTCCTGTTTTTGCTCACCCAGAAACGCTGGTGAAAGTAAAAGATGCTGAAGATCAGTTGGGTGCACGAG
TGGGTTACATCGAACTGGATCTCAACAGCGGTAAGATCCTTGAGAGTTTTCGCCCCGAAGAACGTTTTCC
AATGATGAGCACTTTTAAAGTTCTGCTATGTGGCGCGGTATTATCCCGTATTGACGCCGGGCAAGAGCAA
CTCGGTCGCCGCATACACTATTCTCAGAATGACTTGGTTGAGTACTCACCAGTCACAGAAAAGCATCTTA
CGGATGGCATGACAGTAAGAGAATTATGCAGTGCTGCCATAACCATGAGTGATAACACTGCGGCCAACTT
ACTTCTGACAACGATCGGAGGACCGAAGGAGCTAACCGCTTTTTTGCACAACATGGGGGATCATGTAACT
CGCCTTGATCGTTGGGAACCGGAGCTGAATGAAGCCATACCAAACGACGAGCGTGACACCACGATGCCTG
TAGCAATGGCAACAACGTTGCGCAAACTATTAACTGGCGAACTACTTACTCTAGCTTCCCGGCAACAATT
AATAGACTGGATGGAGGCGGATAAAGTTGCAGGACCACTTCTGCGCTCGGCCCTTCCGGCTGGCTGGTTT
ATTGCTGATAAATCTGGAGCCGGTGAGCGTGGCTCTCGAGGTATCATTGCAGCACTGGGGCCAGATGGTA
AGCCCTCCCGTATCGTAGTTATCTACACGACGGGGAGTCAGGCAACTATGGATGAACGAAATAGACAGAT
CGCTGAGATAGGTGCCTCACTGATTAAGCATTGGTAACTGTCAGACCAAGTTTACTCATATATACTTTAG
ATTGATTTAAAACTTCATTTTTAATTTAAAAGGATCTAGGTGAAGATCCTTTTTGATAATCTCATGACCA
AAATCCCTTAACGTGAGTTTTCGTTCCACTGAGCGTCAGACCCCGTAGAAAAGATCAAAGGATCTTCTTG
AGATCCTTTTTTTCTGCGCGTAATCTGCTGCTTGCAAAC
Features (pLannotate 1.2.2; 14 found; start..end, strand, type, name):
    730..822     +  CDS            lacI (fragment): lac repressor; lacI; The lac repressor binds to the lac operator to inhibit transcription in E. coli. This inhibition can be relieved by adding lactose or isopropyl-β-D-thiogalactopyranoside (IPTG).
    835..856     +  protein_bind   CAP binding site: CAP binding activates transcription in the presence of cAMP. E. coli catabolite activator protein
    871..901     +  promoter       lac promoter: promoter for the E. coli lac operon
    909..925     +  protein_bind   lac operator: The lac repressor binds to the lac operator to inhibit transcription in E. coli. This inhibition can be relieved by adding lactose or isopropyl-β-D-thiogalactopyranoside (IPTG). lac repressor encoded by lacI
    939..957     +  promoter       SP6 promoter: promoter for bacteriophage SP6 RNA polymerase
   1018..1674    +  CDS            cat: CAT_ECOLX - Experimental evidence at protein level: Swiss-Prot protein existence level 1. This enzyme is an effector of chloramphenicol resistance in bacteria. From Escherichia coli. This protein is used as a marker in many commonly used cloning vectors, such as pACYC184.
   1696..1998    +  CDS            ccdB: CCDB_ECOLI - Also known as G, letB, letD. Experimental evidence at protein level: Swiss-Prot protein existence level 1. Toxic component of a type II toxin-antitoxin (TA) system, functioning in plasmid maintainence. Responsible for the post- segregational killing (PSK) of plasmid-free cells, also referred to as a plasmid addiction system. Half-life of over 2 hours. Cell killing by CcdB is accompanied by filamentation, defects in chromosome and plasmid segregation, defects in cell division, formation of anucleate cells, decreased DNA synthesis and plasmid loss. Interferes with the activity of DN
   2063..2081    -  promoter       T7 promoter: promoter for bacteriophage T7 RNA polymerase
   2083..2235    +  CDS            lacZα (fragment): LacZα fragment of β-galactosidase; lacZ fragment
   2241..2340    -  misc_feature   bom (fragment): basis of mobility region from pBR322
   2442..2474    -  CDS            rop (fragment): Rop protein, which maintains plasmids at low copy number; rop
   2572..2676    +  promoter       AmpR promoter: bla
   2677..3537    +  CDS            AmpR: β-lactamase; bla; confers resistance to ampicillin, carbenicillin, and related antibiotics
   3708..547     +  rep_origin     ori (across the origin): high-copy-number ColE1/pMB1/pBR322/pUC origin of replication
