[The description below was written by a language model from this plasmid's Addgene catalogue record and pLannotate feature annotations shown in this document.]
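Description:
pVP296 is an empty GreenGate entry vector for plant synthetic biology. It is derived from the pGGB000 backbone and described as a "BC" base entry vector, so it accepts a part spanning the B-to-C overhang positions of the GreenGate modular assembly scheme. Its distinguishing modification is that the backbone has been domesticated to remove Esp3I recognition sites. This leaves that type IIS enzyme free for use in cloning steps without cutting the vector itself, in line with the multiplexing extension of GreenGate for which it was built. The 3,749 nt plasmid replicates in E. coli from a high-copy ColE1/pUC-type origin and carries a β-lactamase gene under its own promoter for ampicillin selection.

The record lists no insert. The cloning position is instead occupied by a counter-selectable stuffer made of a chloramphenicol acetyltransferase gene (cat) followed by the ccdB toxin gene. The unmodified plasmid is therefore selected on both chloramphenicol and ampicillin, and it must be kept in a CcdB-tolerant strain (DB3.1). When a part of interest replaces the stuffer, ccdB is lost, so standard cloning strains recover only recombinant clones, which are then selected on ampicillin alone.

The stuffer is flanked by opposing SP6 and T7 promoters. Upstream lie a lac promoter, lac operator and CAP binding site, and a lacZα fragment lies downstream. These, along with short lacI, bom and rop fragments, are remnants of the parental cloning vector. The feature table does not annotate the type IIS sites or overhang sequences that define the module boundaries.
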