Addgene plasmid #222065: pVP296
Purpose: (Empty Backbone) GreenGate BC base entry vector with an Esp3I domesticated backbone.
Depositing lab: Wayne Parrott. Depositing organization: University of Georgia. Publication: MultiGreen: A multiplexing architecture for GreenGate cloning. Pennetti VJ, LaFayette PR, Parrott WA. PLoS One. 2024 Sep 18;19(9):e0306008. doi: 10.1371/journal.pone.0306008. eCollection 2024. PubMed 39292669.
Backbone
  Vector backbone: pGGB000
  Vector type: Synthetic Biology ; GreenGate compatible cloning vector
Growth in bacteria
  Bacterial resistance: Chloramphenicol and Ampicillin, 25 & 100 μg/mL
  Growth temperature: 37°C
  Growth strain: DB3.1
  Growth instructions: ccdB Survival cells are NOT suitable for the unmodified plasmid containing the ccdB gene. The plasmid is provided in the recommended DB3.1 strain.
  Copy number: High Copy
Gene/Insert
  Gene/Insert name: None
  Mutation: Domesticated of Esp3I sites
Terms and licenses: Academic/Nonprofit Terms; Industry Terms
How to cite: pVP296 was a gift from Wayne Parrott (Addgene plasmid # 222065 ; http://n2t.net/addgene:222065 ; RRID:Addgene_222065)
